Addgene plasmid #145602: pGBW-m4046847
Purpose: Bacterial Expression plasmid for SARS-CoV-2 ORF7b
Depositing lab: Ginkgo Bioworks & Benjie Chen. Depositing organization: Ginkgo Bioworks.
Backbone
  Vector backbone: ori-013 - marker | cmR
  Backbone size w/o insert (bp): 1462
  Vector type: Bacterial Expression
Growth in bacteria
  Bacterial resistance: Chloramphenicol, 25 μg/mL
  Growth temperature: 30°C
  Growth strain: DH5alpha
  Copy number: High Copy
Gene/Insert
  Gene/Insert name: SARS-CoV-2 ORF7b
  Species: Escherichia coli str. K-12 substr. MG1655; Severe acute respiratory syndrome coronavirus 2
  Insert size (bp): 125
  Mutation: wt
  Entrez Gene: ORF7b (a.k.a. GU280_gp08)
  Promoter: Promoter | pT7 ; Operator | lacO ; RBS | T7_rbs ; Start Codon | ATG
  Tag / fusion protein: Cleavable TEV;Myc (C terminal on backbone)
  Cloning method: Unknown
Resource information
  A portion of this plasmid was derived from a plasmid made by: GinkgoBioworks
Depositor comments: NCBI Reference Sequence: YP_009725318.1
How to cite: pGBW-m4046847 was a gift from Ginkgo Bioworks & Benjie Chen (Addgene plasmid # 145602 ; http://n2t.net/addgene:145602 ; RRID:Addgene_145602)
