[The description below was written by a language model from this plasmid's Addgene catalogue record and pLannotate feature annotations shown in this document.]
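Description:
pGBW-m4046847 is a very compact bacterial expression plasmid (about 1.9 kb in the deposited full sequence) built on a minimal synthetic backbone consisting of little more than a replication origin and a selection marker. It is propagated in E. coli through a high-copy ColE1/pMB1/pUC-type origin and selected with chloramphenicol, resistance being provided by the chloramphenicol acetyltransferase (cat) gene driven by its own cat promoter. A minimal phage lambda t0 terminator lies downstream of the marker.

The payload is the wild-type SARS-CoV-2 ORF7b coding sequence, a small accessory protein gene of roughly 125–130 bp. It sits in a classic T7 expression arrangement: a T7 promoter is followed immediately by a lac operator, then the efficient ribosome binding site from phage T7 gene 10 and a start codon. Transcription therefore requires a host that supplies T7 RNA polymerase. It can be held off by lac repressor binding at the operator and relieved by IPTG or lactose, although no lacI gene is annotated on the plasmid, so repressor would have to come from the host. The catalogue entry lists a cleavable TEV site and a Myc epitope as C-terminal tags contributed by the backbone, which would allow detection of the protein and proteolytic removal of the tag. These elements are not picked up in the feature table, which also leaves the stretch between the ORF and the origin unannotated. The species field also lists E. coli K-12 alongside SARS-CoV-2, without explanation. The construct is intended for inducible production of ORF7b in bacteria.
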