Features (pLannotate 1.2.2; 8 found; start..end, strand, type, name):
     20..38      +  promoter       T7 promoter: promoter for bacteriophage T7 RNA polymerase
     39..63      +  protein_bind   lac operator: The lac repressor binds to the lac operator to inhibit transcription in E. coli. This inhibition can be relieved by adding lactose or isopropyl-β-D-thiogalactopyranoside (IPTG). lac repressor encoded by lacI
     78..100     +  RBS            RBS: efficient ribosome binding site from bacteriophage T7 gene 10 (Olins and Rangwala, 1989)
    108..236     +  CDS            NS7B_SARS2: Experimental evidence at protein level: Swiss-Prot protein existence level 1. From Severe acute respiratory syndrome coronavirus 2 (2019-nCoV) (SARS-CoV-2).
    404..992     +  rep_origin     ori: high-copy-number ColE1/pMB1/pBR322/pUC origin of replication
   1000..1097    +  promoter       cat promoter: promoter of the E. coli cat gene encoding chloramphenicol acetyltransferase
   1098..1754    +  CDS            cat: CAT_ECOLX - Experimental evidence at protein level: Swiss-Prot protein existence level 1. This enzyme is an effector of chloramphenicol resistance in bacteria. From Escherichia coli. This protein is used as a marker in many commonly used cloning vectors, such as pACYC184.
   1828..1862    +  terminator     lambda t0 terminator: minimal transcription terminator from phage lambda (Scholtissek and Grosse, 1987)
>Addgene plasmid #145602 | pGBW-m4046847 | depositor full sequence | sequence record 287779 | Full Sequence
GATCTCGATCCCGCGAAATTAATACGACTCACTATAGGGGAATTGTGAGCGGATAACAATTCCCCTCTAG
AAATAATTTTGTTTAACTTTAAGAAGGAGACTCTTCTATGATTGAACTTTCATTAATTGACTTCTATTTG
TGCTTTTTAGCCTTTCTGCTATTCCTTGTTTTAATTATGCTTATTATCTTTTGGTTCTCACTTGAACTGC
AAGATCATAATGAAACTTGTCACGCCGAGAACCTGTACTTTCAAAGCGAGCAGAAGCTTATTTCCGAAGA
AGATCTCTAACCGGCTTATCGGTCAGTTTCACCTGATTTACGTAAAAACCCGCTTCGGCGGGTTTTTGCT
TTTGGAGGGGCAGAAAGATGAATGACTGTCCACGACGCTATACCCAAAAGAAATTGAGATCCTTTTTTTC
TGCGCGTAATCTGCTGCTTGCAAACAAAAAAACCACCGCTACCAGCGGTGGTTTGTTTGCCGGATCAAGA
GCTACCAACTCTTTTTCCGAAGGTAACTGGCTTCAGCAGAGCGCAGATACCAAATACTGTTCTTCTAGTG
TAGCCGTAGTTAGGCCACCACTTCAAGAACTCTGTAGCACCGCCTACATACCTCGCTCTGCTAATCCTGT
TACCAGTGGCTGCTGCCAGTGGCGATAAGTCGTGTCTTACCGGGTTGGACTCAAGACGATAGTTACCGGA
TAAGGCGCAGCGGTCGGGCTGAACGGGGGGTTCGTGCACACAGCCCAGCTTGGAGCGAACGACCTACACC
GAACTGAGATACCTACAGCGTGAGCTATGAGAAAGCGCCACGCTTCCCGAAGGGAGAAAGGCGGACAGGT
ATCCGGTAAGCGGCAGGGTCGGAACAGGAGAGCGCACGAGGGAGCTTCCAGGGGGAAACGCCTGGTATCT
TTATAGTCCTGTCGGGTTTCGCCACCTCTGACTTGAGCGTCGATTTTTGTGATGCTCGTCAGGGGGGCGG
AGCCTATGGAAATTGATCGGGCACGTAAGAGGTTCCAACTTTCACCATAATGAAATAAGATCACTACCGG
GCGTATTTTTTGAGTTATCGAGATTTTCAGGAGCTAAGGAAGCTAAAATGGAGAAAAAAATCACTGGATA
TACCACCGTTGATATATCCCAATGGCATCGTAAAGAACATTTTGAGGCATTTCAGTCAGTTGCTCAATGT
ACCTATAACCAGACCGTTCAGCTGGATATTACGGCCTTTTTAAAGACCGTAAAGAAAAATAAGCACAAGT
TTTATCCGGCCTTTATTCACATTCTTGCCCGCCTGATGAATGCTCATCCGGAATTTCGTATGGCAATGAA
AGACGGTGAGCTGGTGATATGGGATAGTGTTCACCCTTGTTACACCGTTTTCCATGAGCAAACTGAAACG
TTTTCATCGCTCTGGAGTGAATACCACGACGATTTCCGGCAGTTTCTACACATATATTCGCAAGATGTGG
CGTGTTACGGTGAAAACCTGGCCTATTTCCCTAAAGGGTTTATTGAGAATATGTTTTTCGTTTCAGCCAA
TCCCTGGGTGAGTTTCACCAGTTTTGATTTAAACGTGGCCAATATGGACAACTTCTTCGCCCCCGTTTTC
ACCATGGGCAAATATTATACGCAAGGCGACAAGGTGCTGATGCCGCTGGCGATTCAGGTTCATCATGCCG
TTTGTGATGGCTTCCATGTCGGCAGAATGCTTAATGAATTACAACAGTACTGCGATGAGTGGCAGGGCGG
GGCGTAATTTGATATCGAGCTCGCTTGGACTCCTGTTGATAGATCCAGTAATGACCTCAGAACTCCATCT
GGATTTGTTCAGAACGCTCGGTTGCCGCCGGGCGTTTTTTATTGGT
